>Addgene plasmid #79824 | pSAH0016 | depositor full sequence | sequence record 149510 | pSAH0016 sequence 4271 bps
GTTACATTGTCGATCTGTTCATGGTGAACAGCTTTGAATGCACCAAAAACTCGTAAAAGCTCTGATGTAT
CTATCTTTTTTACACCGTTTTCATCTGTGCATATGGACAGTTTTCCCTTTGATATGTAACGGTGAACAGT
TGTTCTACTTTTGTTTGTTAGTCTTGATGCTTCACTGATAGATACAAGAGCCATAAGAACCTCAGATCCT
TCCGTATTTAGCCAGTATGTTCTCTAGTGTGGTTCGTTGTTTTTGCGTGAGCCATGAGAACGAACCATTG
AGATCATACTTACTTTGCATGTCACTCAAAAATTTTGCCTCAAAACTGGTGAGCTGAATTTTTGCAGTTA
AAGCATCGTGTAGTGTTTTTCTTAGTCCGTTATGTAGGTAGGAATCTGATGTAATGGTTGTTGGTATTTT
GTCACCATTCATTTTTATCTGGTTGTTCTCAAGTTCGGTTACGAGATCCATTTGTCTATCTAGTTCAACT
TGGAAAATCAACGTATCAGTCGGGCGGCCTCGCTTATCAACCACCAATTTCATATTGCTGTAAGTGTTTA
AATCTTTACTTATTGGTTTCAAAACCCATTGGTTAAGCCTTTTAAACTCATGGTAGTTATTTTCAAGCAT
TAACATGAACTTAAATTCATCAAGGCTAATCTCTATATTTGCCTTGTGAGTTTTCTTTTGTGTTAGTTCT
TTTAATAACCACTCATAAATCCTCATAGAGTATTTGTTTTCAAAAGACTTAACATGTTCCAGATTATATT
TTATGAATTTTTTTAACTGGAAAAGATAAGGCAATATCTCTTCACTAAAAACTAATTCTAATTTTTCGCT
TGAGAACTTGGCATAGTTTGTCCACTGGAAAATCTCAAAGCCTTTAACCAAAGGATTCCTGATTTCCACA
GTTCTCGTCATCAGCTCTCTGGTTGCTTTAGCTAATACACCATAAGCATTTTCCCTACTGATGTTCATCA
TCTGAGCGTATTGGTTATAAGTGAACGATACCGTCCGTTCTTTCCTTGTAGGGTTTTCAATCGTGGGGTT
GAGTAGTGCCACACAGCATAAAATTAGCTTGGTTTCATGCTCCGTTAAGTCATAGCGACTAATCGCTAGT
TCATTTGCTTTGAAAACAACTAATTCAGACATACATCTCAATTGGTCTAGGTGATTTTAATCACTATACC
AATTGAGATGGGCTAGTCAATGATAATTACATGTCCTTTTCCTTTGAGTTGTGGGTATCTGTAAATTCTG
CTAGACCTTTGCTGGAAAACTTGTAAATTCTGCTAGACCCTCTGTAAATTCCGCTAGACCTTTGTGTGTT
TTTTTTGTTTATATTCAAGTGGTTATAATTTATAGAATAAAGAAAGAATAAAAAAAGATAAAAAGAATAG
ATCCCAGCCCTGTGTATAACTCACTACTTTAGTCAGTTCCGCAGTATTACAAAAGGATGTCGCAAACGCT
GTTTGCTCCTCTACAAAACAGACCTTAAAACCCTAAAGGCTTAAGTAGCACCCTCGCAAGCTCGGGCAAA
TCGCTGAATATTCCTTTTGTCTCCGACCATCAGGCACCTGAGTCGCTGTCTTTTTCGTGACATTCAGTTC
GCTGCGCTCACGGCTCTGGCAGTGAATGGGGGTAAATGGCACTACAGGCGCCTTTTATGGATTCATGCAA
GGAAACTACCCATAATACAAGAAAAGCCCGTCACGGGCTTCTCAGGGCGTTTTATGGCGGGTCTGCTATG
TGGTGCTATCTGACTTTTTGCTGTTCAGCAGTTCCTGCCCTCTGATTTTCCAGTCTGACCACTTCGGATT
ATCCCGTGACAGGTCATTCAGACTGGCTAATGCACCCAGTAAGGCAGCGGTATCATCAACAGGCTTACCC
GTCTTACTGTCCCTAGTGCTTGGATTCTCACCAATAAAAAACGCCCGGCGGCAACCGAGCGTTCTGAACA
AATCCAGATGGAGTTCTGAGGTCATTACTGGATCTATCAACAGGAGTCCAAGCGAGCTCGTAAACTTGGT
CTGACAGCTCTAGCTCCGGCAAAAAAACGGGCAAGGTGTCACCACCCTGCCCTTTTTCTTTAAAACCGAA
AAGATTACTTCGCGTTTGCCACCTGACGTCTAAGAAAAGGAATATTCAGCAATTTGCCCGTGCCGAAGAA
AGGCCCACCCGTGAAGGTGAGCCAGTGAGTTGATTGCTACGTAATTAGTTAGTTAGCCCTTAGTGACTCG
AATTCAAAAAAATGCTTGACAATTAATCATCGGCTCGTATAATGTGTGGAATTGTGAGCGCTCACAATTC
CACACATCTAGAAAGGAAGCTAAAATGGAGAAAAAAATCACTGGATATACCACCGTTGATATATCCCAAT
GGCATCGTAAAGAACATTTTGAGGCATTTCAGTCAGTTGCTCAATGTACCTATAACCAGACCGTTCAGCT
GGATATTACGGCCTTTTTAAAGACCGTAAAGAAAAATAAGCACAAGTTTTATCCGGCCTTTATTCACATT
CTTGCCCGCCTGATGAATGCTCATCCGGAGTTCCGTATGGCAATGAAAGACGGTGAGCTGGTGATATGGG
ATAGTGTTCACCCTTGTTACACCGTTTTCCATGAGCAAACTGAAACGTTTTCATCGCTCTGGAGTGAATA
CCACGACGATTTCCGGCAGTTTCTACACATATATTCGCAAGATGTGGCGTGTTACGGTGAAAACCTGGCC
TATTTCCCTAAAGGGTTTATTGAGAATATGTTTTTCGTCTCAGCCAATCCCTGGGTGAGTTTCACCAGTT
TTGATTTAAACGTGGCCAATATGGACAACTTCTTCGCCCCCGTTTTCACCATGGGCAAATATTATACGCA
AGGCGACAAGGTGCTGATGCCGCTGGCGATTCAGGTTCATCATGCCGTCTGTGATGGCTTCCATGTCGGC
AGAATGCTTAATGAATTACAACAGTACTGCGATGAGTGGCAGGGCGGGGCGTAAAAGCTTTTATTTACCT
ATTACCTTGGTGATCTCGCCTTTCACGTAGTGGACAAATTCTTCCAACTGATCTGCGCGCGAGGCCAAGC
GATCTTCTTCTTGTCCAAGATAAGCCTGTCTAGCTTCAAGTATGACGGGCTGATACTGGGCCGGCAGGCG
CTCCATTGCCCAGTCGGCAGCGACATCCTTCGGCGCGATTTTGCCGGTTACTGCGCTGTACCAAATGCGG
GACAACGTAAGCACTACATTTCGCTCATCGCCAGCCCAGTCGGGCGGCGAGTTCCATAGCGTTAAGGTTT
CATTTAGCGCCTCAAATAGATCCTGTTCAGGAACCGGATCAAAGAGTTCCTCCGCCGCTGGACCTACCAA
GGCAACGCTATGTTCTCTTGCTTTTGTCAGCAAGATAGCCAGATCAATGTCGATCGTGGCTGGCTCGAAG
ATACCTGCAAGAATGTCATTGCGCTGCCATTCTCCAAATTGCAGTTCGCGCTTAGCTGGATAACGCCACG
GAATGATGTCGTCGTGCACAACAATGGTGACTTCTACAGCGCGGAGAATCTCGCTCTCTCCAGGGGAAGC
CGAAGTTTCCAAAAGGTCGTTGATCAAAGCTCGCCGCGTTGTTTCATCAAGCCTTACGGTCACCGTAACC
AGCAAATCAATATCACTGTGTGGCTTCAGGCCGCCATCCACTGCGGAGCCGTACAAATGTACGGCCAGCA
ACGTCGGTTCGAGATGGCGCTCGATGACGCCAACTACCTCTGATAGTTGAGTCGATACTTCGGCGATCAC
CGCTTCCCTCATGATGTTTAACTTTGTTTTAGGGCGACTGCCCTGCTGCGTAACATCGTTGCTGCTCCAT
AACATCAAACATCGACCCACGGCGTAACGCGCTTGCTGCTTGGATGCCCGAGGCATAGACTGTACCCCAA
AAAAACAGTCATAACAAGCCATGAAAACCGCCACTGCGCCGTTACCACCGCTGCGTTCGGTCAAGGTTCT
GGACCAGTTGCGTAAGCGCATTTTAGCTTCCTTAGCTCCTGAAAATCTCGATAACTCAAAAAATACGCCC
GGTAGTGATCTTATTTCATTATGGTGAAAGTTGGAACCTCTTACCTGCAGGAGTCACTAAGGGTTAGTTA
GTTAGATTAGCAGAAAGTCAAAAGCCTCCGACCGGAGGCTTTTGACTAAAACTTCCCTTGGGGTTATCAT
TGGGGCTCACTCAAAGGCGGTAATCAGATAAAAAAAATCCTTAGCTTTCGCTAAGGATGATTTCTGCTAG
T
Features (pLannotate 1.2.2; 14 found; start..end, strand, type, name):
    202..1152    -  CDS            Rep101: RepA protein needed for replication with the pSC101 origin; rep101
   1200..1422    -  rep_origin     pSC101 ori: low-copy replication origin that requires the Rep101 protein
   1914..2008    -  terminator     lambda t0 terminator: transcription terminator from phage lambda
   2045..2104    +  terminator     his operon terminator: This putative transcriptin terminator from the E. coli his operon has a 2-bp deletion introduced during synthesis. Its efficiency has not been determined.
   2164..2193    -  terminator     T3Te terminator: phage T3 early transcription terminator
   2256..2284    +  promoter       tac promoter: strong E. coli promoter; hybrid between the trp and lac UV5 promoters
   2290..2309    -  protein_bind   lac operator (symmetric): The lac repressor binds to the lac operator to inhibit transcription in E. coli. This inhibition can be relieved by adding lactose or isopropyl-β-D-thiogalactopyranoside (IPTG). The symmetric lac operator was optimized for tight binding of lac repressor. lac repressor encoded by lacI
   2335..2991    +  CDS            cat: CAT_ECOLX - Experimental evidence at protein level: Swiss-Prot protein existence level 1. This enzyme is an effector of chloramphenicol resistance in bacteria. From Escherichia coli. This protein is used as a marker in many commonly used cloning vectors, such as pACYC184.
   3013..3792    -  CDS            SmR: aminoglycoside adenylyltransferase (Murphy, 1985); aadA; confers resistance to spectinomycin and streptomycin
   3799..3855    -  CDS            GmR (fragment): gentamycin acetyltransferase; aacC1; confers resistance to gentamycin
   3941..4012    +  CDS            int (fragment): INT2_ECOLX - Protein inferred from homology: Swiss-Prot protein existence level 3. Putative integrase believed to be involved in the insertion of antibiotic resistance genes into plasmids and transposons. From Escherichia coli.
   4012..4104    -  promoter       cat promoter (fragment): promoter of the E. coli cat gene encoding chloramphenicol acetyltransferase
   4146..4177    +  terminator     tonB terminator: bidirectional E. coli tonB-P14 transcription terminator
   4224..4264    -  terminator     bacterial terminator (fragment): putative bacterial transcription terminator
