[The description below was written by a language model from this plasmid's Addgene catalogue record and pLannotate feature annotations shown in this document.]
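Description:
pSAH0016 is a 4.3 kb bacterial dual-selection plasmid for E. coli, built on the BioBrick backbone pSB4X5, a derivative of pSB4K5 from which the backbone resistance gene was removed. Replication depends on the pSC101 origin together with the Rep101 (RepA) protein encoded on the plasmid. The catalogue lists the plasmid as high copy, whereas the feature annotation describes the pSC101 origin as low copy, so the two sources disagree on this point. Several transcription terminators (lambda t0, his operon, T3Te, tonB and another putative bacterial terminator) flank the payload and insulate it from the backbone. With no separate backbone marker, the plasmid is maintained through the two resistance genes that form the selection cassette itself.

The payload consists of two convergently oriented resistance genes. The cat gene (chloramphenicol acetyltransferase) is driven by a strong tac-type promoter followed immediately by a symmetric lac operator, which is optimised for tight lac repressor binding. On the opposite strand, facing cat, lies aadA (spectinomycin/streptomycin adenylyltransferase) under its native promoter. The small annotated fragments of an integrase and a gentamicin resistance gene upstream of aadA probably came along with that native region. When no protein occupies the operator, strong transcription expresses cat and runs into aadA, suppressing it by transcriptional interference, so cells are chloramphenicol resistant. When a repressor binds the operator, cat transcription is blocked, interference is relieved and aadA is expressed, giving spectinomycin resistance. This allows positive selection for both the DNA-binding and non-binding states, which suits the plasmid to screening or evolving genetic switches such as lac repressor variants.
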