Addgene plasmid #79824: pSAH0016
Purpose: Dual selection plasmid with lac operator, selection for binding with spectinomycin, for non-binding with chloramphenicol
Depositing lab: Katja Arndt. Depositing organization: Universitaet Potsdam. Publication: Long-range transcriptional interference in E. coli used to construct a dual positive selection system for genetic switches. Hoffmann SA, Kruse SM, Arndt KM. Nucleic Acids Res. 2016 Jun 2;44(10):e95. doi: 10.1093/nar/gkw125. Epub 2016 Feb 29. PubMed 26932362.
Backbone
  Vector backbone: pSB4X5
  Backbone manufacturer: BioBrick
  Backbone size w/o insert (bp): 2406
  Total vector size (bp): 4271
  Modifications to backbone: removal of backbone resistance from pSB4K5
Growth in bacteria
  Bacterial resistance: Chloramphenicol and Spectinomycin, 25 & 50 μg/mL
  Growth temperature: 37°C
  Growth strain: DH5alpha
  Copy number: High Copy
Gene/Insert 1
  Gene/Insert name: cat (alt names: chloramphenicol acetyltransferase; with strong promoter with lac operator)
  Insert size (bp): 755
  Promoter: AATTCAAAAAAATGCTTGACAATTAATCATCGGCTCGTATAATGTGTGGAATTGTGAGCGCTCACAATTCCACACAT
  Cloning method: Restriction Enzyme; 5′ cloning site EcoRI (unknown if destroyed); 3′ cloning site HindIII (unknown if destroyed)
  Sequencing primers: 5′ pQE-RP
Gene/Insert 2
  Gene/Insert name: aadA (alt names: spectinomycin adenylyltransferase; with native promoter, opposite to cat)
  Insert size (bp): 1110
  Promoter: native aadA
  Cloning method: Restriction Enzyme; 5′ cloning site PstI (unknown if destroyed); 3′ cloning site HindIII (unknown if destroyed)
  Sequencing primers: 5′ ATTACCGCCTTTGAGTGAGC
Terms and licenses: Academic/Nonprofit Terms; Industry Terms: Not Available to Industry
How to cite: pSAH0016 was a gift from Katja Arndt (Addgene plasmid # 79824 ; http://n2t.net/addgene:79824 ; RRID:Addgene_79824)
