>Addgene plasmid #79824 | pSAH0016 | addgene partial sequence | sequence record 153964 | Spect-R 5'-ACTTTGTTTTAGGGCGACTG-3'
CTCCATAACATCAAACATCGACCCACGGCGTAACGCGCTTGCTGCTTGGATGCCCGAGGCATAGACTGTA
CCCCAAAAAAACAGTCATAACAAGCCATGAAAACCGCCACTGCGCCGTTACCACCGCTGCGTTCGGTCAA
GGTTCTGGACCAGTTGCGTAAGCGCATTTTAGCTTCCTTAGCTCCTGAAAATCTCGATAACTCAAAAAAT
ACGCCCGGTAGTGATCTTATTTCATTATGGTGAAAGTTGGAACCTCTTACCTGCAGGAGTCACTAAGGGT
TAGTTAGTTAGATTAGCAGAAAGTCAAAAGCCTCCGACCGGAGGCTTTTGACTAAAACTTCCCTTGGGGT
TATCATTGGGGCTCACTCAAAGGCGGTAATCAGATAAAAAAAATCCTTAGCTTTCGCTAAGGATGATTTC
TGCTAGTGTTACATTGTCGATCTGTTCATGGTGAACAGCTTTGAATGCACCAAAAACTCGTAAAAGCTCT
GATGTATCTATCTTTTTTACACCGTTTTCATCTGTGCATATGGACAGTTTTCCCTTTGATATGTAACGGT
GAACAGTTGTTCTACTTTTGTTTGTTAGTCTTGATGCTTCACTGATAGATACAAGAGCCATAAGAACCTC
AGATCCTTCCGTATTTAGCCAGTATGTTCTCTAGTGTGGTTCGTTGTTTTTGCGTGAGCCATGAGAACGA
ACCATTGAGATCATACTTACTTTGCATGTCACTCAAAAATTTTGCCTCAAAACTGGTGAGCTGAATTTTT
GCAGTTAAAGCATCGTGTAGTGTTTTTCTTAGTCCGTTATGTAGGTAGGAATCTGATGTAATGGTTGTTG
GTATTTTGTCACCATTCATTTTTATCTGGTTGTTCTCAAGTTCGGTTACGAGATCCATTTGTCTATCTAG
TTCAACTTGGAAAATCAACGTATCAGTCGGGCGGCCTCGCTTATCAACCACCAATTTCATATTGCTGTAA
GTGTTTAAATCTTTACTTATTGG
