>Addgene plasmid #79824 | pSAH0016 | addgene partial sequence | sequence record 153966 | CAT-R 5'-GCAACTGACTGAAATGCCTC-3'
CATTGGGATATATCAACGGTGGTATATCCAGTGATTTTTTTCTCCATTTTAGCTTCCTTTCTAGATGTGT
GGAATTGTGAGCGCTCACAATTCC
