>Addgene plasmid #79824 | pSAH0016 | addgene partial sequence | sequence record 155775 | CAT-F2 5'-ccgttttcaccatgggcaa-3'
CTGATGCCGCTGGCGATTCAGGTTCATCATGCCGTTTGTGATGGCTTCCATGTCGGCAGAATGCTTAATG
AATTACAACAGTACTGCGATGAGTGGCAGGGCGGGGCGTAAAAGCTTTTATTTACCTATTACCTTGGTGA
TCTCGCCTTTCACGTAGTGGACAAATTCTTCCAACTGATCTGCGCGCGAGGCCAAGCGATCTTCTTCTTG
TCCAAGATAAGCCTGTCTAGCTTCAAGTATGACGGGCTGATACTGGGCCGGCAGGCGCTCCATTGCCCAG
TCGGCAGCGACATCCTTCGGCGCGATTTTGCCGGTTACTGCGCTGTACCAAATGCGGGACAACGTAAGCA
CTACATTTCGCTCATCGCCAGCCCAGTCGGGCGGCGAGTTCCATAGCGTTAAGGTTTCATTTAGCGCCTC
AAATAGATCCTGTTCAGGAACCGGATCAAAGAGTTCCTCCGCCGCTGGACCTACCAAGGCAACGCTATGT
TCTCTTGCTTTTGTCAGCAAGATAGCCAGATCAATGTCGATCGTGGCTGGCTCGAAGATACCTGCAAGAA
TGTCATTGCGCTGCCATTCTCCAAATTGCAGTTCGCGCTTAGCTGGATAACGCCACGGAATGATGTCGTC
GTGCACAACAATGGTGACTTCTACAGCGCGGAGAATCTCGCTCTCTCCAGGGGAAGCCGAAGTTTCCAAA
AGGTCGTTGATCAAAGCTCGCCGCGTTGTTTCATCAAGCCTTACGGTCACCGTAACCAGCAAATCAATAT
CACTGTGTGGCTTCAGGCCGCCATCCACTGCGGAGCCGTACAAATGTACGGCCAGCAACGTCGGTTCGAG
ATGGCGCTCGATGACGCCAACTACCTCTGATAGTTGAGTCGATACTTCGGCGATCACCGCTTCCCTCATG
ATGTTTAACTTTGTTTTAGGGCGACTGCCCTGCTGCGTAACATCGTTGCTGCTCCATAACATCAAACATC
GACCCACGGCGTAACGCGCTTGCTGCTTGGATGCCCGA
